>Addgene plasmid #107413 | pMB1-spect-PthrC3_25-eGFP | addgene full sequence | sequence record 210884 | Addgene NGS Result
AAAACGCCAGCAACGCGGCCTTTTTACGGTTCCTGGCCTTTTGCTGGCCTTTTGCTCACATGTTCTTTCC
TGCGTTATCCCCTGATTCTGTGGATAACCGTATTACCGCCTTTGAGTGAGCTGATACCGCTCGCCGCAGC
CGAACGACCGAGCGCAGCGAGTCAGTGAGCGAGGAAGCGGAAGAGCGCCTGATGCGGTATTTTCTCCTTA
CGCATCTGTGCGGTATTTCACACCGCATATGCTGGATCCTTCCCTCGACTCACACTTGGGAGCTTTTCAT
TCTGACTGCAACGGGCAATATGTCTCTGTGTGGATTAAAAAAAGAGTGTCTGATAGCAGCTTCTGAACTG
GTTACCTGCCGTGAGTAAATTAAAATTTTATTGACTTAGGTCACTAAATACTTTAACCAATATAGGCATA
GCGCACAGACAGATAAAAATTACAGAGTACACAACATCC
[63 nt withheld, positions 460-522]
TGTCGCGTACAGGAAACACAGAAAAAAGCCCGCACCTGACAGTGCGGGCTTTTTTTTCGACCAAAGGTAA
CGAGGTAACAACCTAGAAATAATTTTGTTTAACTTTAAGAAGGAGATATACATATGAGCAAGGGCGAGGA
GCTGTTCACCGGGGTGGTGCCCATCCTGGTCGAGCTGGACGGCGACGTAAACGGCCACAAGTTCAGCGTG
TCCGGCGAGGGCGAGGGCGATGCCACCTACGGCAAGCTGACCCTGAAGTTCATCTGCACCACCGGCAAGC
TGCCCGTGCCCTGGCCCACCCTCGTGACCACCCTGACCTACGGCGTGCAGTGCTTCAGCCGCTACCCCGA
CCACATGAAGCAGCACGACTTCTTCAAGTCCGCCATGCCCGAAGGCTACGTCCAGGAGCGCACCATCTTC
TTCAAGGACGACGGCAACTACAAGACCCGCGCCGAGGTGAAGTTCGAGGGCGACACCCTGGTGAACCGCA
TCGAGCTGAAGGGCATCGACTTCAAGGAGGACGGCAACATCCTGGGGCACAAGCTGGAGTACAACTACAA
CAGCCACAACGTCTATATCATGGCCGACAAGCAGAAGAACGGCATCAAGGTGAACTTCAAGATCCGCCAC
AACATCGAGGACGGCAGCGTGCAGCTCGCCGACCACTACCAGCAGAACACCCCCATCGGCGACGGCCCCG
TGCTGCTGCCCGACAACCACTACCTGAGCACCCAGTCCGCCCTGAGCAAAGACCCCAACGAGAAGCGCGA
TCACATGGTCCTGCTGGAGTTCGTGACCGCCGCCGGGATCACTCTCGGCATGGACGAGCTGTACAAGTGA
TGGGCTGAAGGGTTTAAGCGAAGACGAACAATAAGGCCTCCCAAATCGGGGGGCCTTTTTTATTGATAAC
AAAAAGGCAACACTATGACATCGGAAAACCCGTTACTGGCGCTGCGAGAGAAAATCAGCGCGCTGGATGA
AAAATTATTAGCGTTACTGGCAGAGCGGCGCGAATTCAAACAGAAAGGCCATGGGTCGACCTGCAGAAGC
TTAGATCTATTACCCTGTTATCCCTACTCGAGTTCATGTGCAGCTCCATAAGCAAAAGGGGATGATAAGT
TTATCACCACCGACTATTTGCAACAGTGCCGTTGATCGTGCTATGATCGACTGATGTCATCAGCGGTGGA
GTGCAATGTCATGAGGGAAGCGGTGATCGCCGAAGTATCGACTCAACTATCAGAGGTAGTTGGCGTCATC
GAGCGCCATCTCGAACCGACGTTGCTGGCCGTACATTTGTACGGCTCCGCAGTGGATGGCGGCCTGAAGC
CACACAGTGATATTGATTTGCTGGTTACGGTGACCGTAAGGCTTGATGAAACAACGCGGCGAGCTTTGAT
CAACGACCTTTTGGAAACTTCGGCTTCCCCTGGAGAGAGCGAGATTCTCCGCGCTGTAGAAGTCACCATT
GTTGTGCACGACGACATCATTCCGTGGCGTTATCCAGCTAAGCGCGAACTGCAATTTGGAGAATGGCAGC
GCAATGACATTCTTGCAGGTATCTTCGAGCCAGCCACGATCGACATTGATCTGGCTATCTTGCTGACAAA
AGCAAGAGAACATAGCGTTGCCTTGGTAGGTCCAGCGGCGGAGGAACTCTTTGATCCGGTTCCTGAACAG
GATCTATTTGAGGCGCTAAATGAAACCTTAACGCTATGGAACTCGCCGCCCGACTGGGCTGGCGATGAGC
GAAATGTAGTGCTTACGTTGTCCCGCATTTGGTACAGCGCAGTAACCGGCAAAATCGCGCCGAAGGATGT
CGCTGCCGACTGGGCAATGGAGCGCCTGCCGGCCCAGTATCAGCCCGTCATACTTGAAGCTAGACAGGCT
TATCTTGGACAAGAAGAAGATCGCTTGGCCTCGCGCGCAGATCAGTTGGAAGAATTTGTCCACTACGTGA
AAGGCGAGATCACCAAGGTAGTCGGCAAATAAGATGCCGCTCGCCAGTCGATTGGCTGAGCTCATAAGTT
CCTATTCCGAAGTTCCGCGAACGCGTAAAGGATCTAGGTGAAGATCCTTTTTGATAATCTCATGACCAAA
ATCCCTTAACGTCACACAACATAGCCACGGAGTTTTCGTTCCACTGAGCGTCAGACCCCGTAGAAAAGAT
CAAAGGATCTTCTTGAGATCCTTTTTTTCTGCGCGTAATCTGCTGCTTGCAAACAAAAAAACCACCGCTA
CCAGCGGTGGTTTGTTTGCCGGATCAAGAGCTACCAACTCTTTTTCCGAAGGTAACTGGCTTCAGCAGAG
CGCAGATACCAAATACTGTCCTTCTAGTGTAGCCGTAGTTAGGCCACCACTTCAAGAACTCTGTAGCACC
GCCTACATACCTCGCTCTGCTAATCCTGTTACCAGTGGCTGCTGCCAGTGGCGATAAGTCGTGTCTTACC
GGGTTGGACTCAAGACGATAGTTACCGGATAAGGCGCAGCGGTCGGGCTGAACGGGGGGTTCGTGCACAC
AGCCCAGCTTGGAGCGAACGACCTACACCGAACTGAGATACCTACAGCGTGAGCTATGAGAAAGCGCCAC
GCTTCCCGAAGGGAGAAAGGCGGACAGGTATCCGGTAAGCGGCAGGGTCGGAACAGGAGAGCGCACGAGG
GAGCTTCCAGGGGGAAACGCCTGGTATCTTTATAGTCCTGTCGGGTTTCGCCACCTCTGACTTGAGCGTC
GATTTTTGTGATGCTCGTCAGGGGGGCGGAGCCTATGGA
Features (pLannotate 1.2.2; 10 found; start..end, strand, type, name):
     50..183     +  rep_origin     RSF ori (fragment): Plasmids containing the RSF 1030 origin of replication can be propagated in E. coli cells that contain additional plasmids with compatible origins.
    188..241     -  misc_feature   bom (fragment): basis of mobility region from pBR322
    460..579     +  ncRNA          Thr leader (sequence partly withheld): Accession: RF00506 - Threonine operon leader
    616..638     +  RBS            RBS: efficient ribosome binding site from bacteriophage T7 gene 10 (Olins and Rangwala, 1989)
    647..1362    +  CDS            EBFP (fragment): enhanced blue variant of GFP mammalian codon-optimized
   1447..1536    +  CDS            pheA (fragment): CMPDT_ECOLI - Experimental evidence at protein level: Swiss-Prot protein existence level 1. Catalyzes the Claisen rearrangement of chorismate to prephenate and the decarboxylation/dehydration of prephenate to phenylpyruvate. From Escherichia coli (strain K12).
   1696..1722    +  CDS            ApmR (fragment): aminoglycoside 3-N-acetyltransferase type IV ; aac(3)IV; confers resistance to apramycin (Paget and Davies, 1996)
   1723..2514    +  CDS            SmR: aminoglycoside adenylyltransferase (Murphy, 1985); aadA; confers resistance to spectinomycin and streptomycin
   2548..2568    +  protein_bind   FRT (mutant) (fragment): FRT site with a mutation in the core sequence (Azam et al., 1997) FLP recombinase from the Saccharomyces cerevisiae 2μ plasmid
   2705..2       +  rep_origin     ori (across the origin): high-copy-number ColE1/pMB1/pBR322/pUC origin of replication
