[The description below was written by a language model from this plasmid's Addgene catalogue record and pLannotate feature annotations shown in this document.]
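Description:
pMB1-spect-PthrC3_25-eGFP is a small (about 3.3 kb) high-copy bacterial expression plasmid for Escherichia coli. It was built to test PthrC3_25, one of a series of short auto-inducible promoters developed for well-controlled protein expression without an added inducer. It replicates from a ColE1/pMB1-type origin, which the annotation places across the sequence start. It is selected with spectinomycin through an aadA (SmR) aminoglycoside adenylyltransferase gene, which also confers streptomycin resistance. The record indicates a standard cloning strain for propagation and BL21(DE3) for expression.

The payload is a single reporter cassette. The region annotated as the threonine operon leader lies just upstream of the reporter, consistent with the promoter name suggesting a thr-operon origin, although the record does not describe how the _25 variant differs from its parent. This is followed by the efficient ribosome binding site from bacteriophage T7 gene 10 and then the fluorescent protein coding sequence. The automated annotation labels this ORF as a fragment of EBFP. That label most likely reflects the close sequence similarity among GFP variants, since the catalogue entry gives the insert as eGFP. Fluorescence therefore reports promoter activity over the course of growth.

Several short partial matches are also annotated: RSF origin and bom fragments near the pMB1 origin, a pheA fragment downstream of the reporter, an apramycin-resistance fragment directly preceding aadA, and a partial mutant FRT site. These look like homology hits or cloning remnants rather than functional elements, and the record assigns them no role. The listed backbone size of 711 bp appears to correspond to the insert length rather than the vector.
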