Addgene plasmid #107413: pMB1-spect-PthrC3_25-eGFP
Purpose: This plasmid contain promoter PthrC3_25, which is used for study about Short, Auto-inducible Promoters for Well-Controlled Protein Expression in Escherichia coli.
Depositing lab: Kang Zhou. Depositing organization: National University of Singapore. Publication: Short, auto-inducible promoters for well-controlled protein expression in Escherichia coli. Anilionyte O, Liang H, Ma X, Yang L, Zhou K. Appl Microbiol Biotechnol. 2018 Aug;102(16):7007-7015. doi: 10.1007/s00253-018-9141-z. Epub 2018 Jun 8. PubMed 29948110.
Backbone
  Vector backbone: pMB1-spect-PthrC3_25
  Backbone size w/o insert (bp): 711
  Total vector size (bp): 3291
  Vector type: Bacterial Expression
Growth in bacteria
  Bacterial resistance: Spectinomycin, 50 μg/mL
  Growth temperature: 37°C
  Growth strain: DH5alpha
  Growth instructions: Use strain BL21(DE3) for expression.
  Copy number: High Copy
Gene/Insert
  Gene/Insert name: eGFP
  GenBank ID: KY014123.1
  Promoter: PthrC3_25
  Cloning method: Ligation Independent Cloning
  Sequencing primers: 5′ agcttttcattctgactgca; 3′ GGTTGTTACCTCGTTACCTT
Terms and licenses: Academic/Nonprofit Terms; Industry Terms: Not Available to Industry
How to cite: pMB1-spect-PthrC3_25-eGFP was a gift from Kang Zhou (Addgene plasmid # 107413 ; http://n2t.net/addgene:107413 ; RRID:Addgene_107413)
